>Addgene plasmid #154278 | pLenti-hSyn-G-dGESS | addgene full sequence | sequence record 310136 | Addgene NGS Result
GTCGACGGATCGGGAGATCTCCCGATCCCCTATGGTGCACTCTCAGTACAATCTGCTCTGATGCCGCATA
GTTAAGCCAGTATCTGCTCCCTGCTTGTGTGTTGGAGGTCGCTGAGTAGTGCGCGAGCAAAATTTAAGCT
ACAACAAGGCAAGGCTTGACCGACAATTGCATGAAGAATCTGCTTAGGGTTAGGCGTTTTGCGCTGCTTC
GCGATGTACGGGCCAGATATACGCGTTGACATTGATTATTGACTAGTTATTAATAGTAATCAATTACGGG
GTCATTAGTTCATAGCCCATATATGGAGTTCCGCGTTACATAACTTACGGTAAATGGCCCGCCTGGCTGA
CCGCCCAACGACCCCCGCCCATTGACGTCAATAATGACGTATGTTCCCATAGTAACGCCAATAGGGACTT
TCCATTGACGTCAATGGGTGGAGTATTTACGGTAAACTGCCCACTTGGCAGTACATCAAGTGTATCATAT
GCCAAGTACGCCCCCTATTGACGTCAATGACGGTAAATGGCCCGCCTGGCATTATGCCCAGTACATGACC
TTATGGGACTTTCCTACTTGGCAGTACATCTACGTATTAGTCATCGCTATTACCATGGTGATGCGGTTTT
GGCAGTACATCAATGGGCGTGGATAGCGGTTTGACTCACGGGGATTTCCAAGTCTCCACCCCATTGACGT
CAATGGGAGTTTGTTTTGGCACCAAAATCAACGGGACTTTCCAAAATGTCGTAACAACTCCGCCCCATTG
ACGCAAATGGGCGGTAGGCGTGTACGGTGGGAGGTCTATATAAGCAGCGCGTTTTGCCTGTACTGGGTCT
CTCTGGTTAGACCAGATCTGAGCCTGGGAGCTCTCTGGCTAACTAGGGAACCCACTGCTTAAGCCTCAAT
AAAGCTTGCCTTGAGTGCTTCAAGTAGTGTGTGCCCGTCTGTTGTGTGACTCTGGTAACTAGAGATCCCT
CAGACCCTTTTAGTCAGTGTGGAAAATCTCTAGCAGTGGCGCCCGAACAGGGACTTGAAAGCGAAAGGGA
AACCAGAGGAGCTCTCTCGACGCAGGACTCGGCTTGCTGAAGCGCGCACGGCAAGAGGCGAGGGGCGGCG
ACTGGTGAGTACGCCAAAAATTTTGACTAGCGGAGGCTAGAAGGAGAGAGATGGGTGCGAGAGCGTCAGT
ATTAAGCGGGGGAGAATTAGATCGCGATGGGAAAAAATTCGGTTAAGGCCAGGGGGAAAGAAAAAATATA
AATTAAAACATATAGTATGGGCAAGCAGGGAGCTAGAACGATTCGCAGTTAATCCTGGCCTGTTAGAAAC
ATCAGAAGGCTGTAGACAAATACTGGGACAGCTACAACCATCCCTTCAGACAGGATCAGAAGAACTTAGA
TCATTATATAATACAGTAGCAACCCTCTATTGTGTGCATCAAAGGATAGAGATAAAAGACACCAAGGAAG
CTTTAGACAAGATAGAGGAAGAGCAAAACAAAAGTAAGACCACCGCACAGCAAGCGGCCGCTGATCTTCA
GACCTGGAGGAGGAGATATGAGGGACAATTGGAGAAGTGAATTATATAAATATAAAGTAGTAAAAATTGA
ACCATTAGGAGTAGCACCCACCAAGGCAAAGAGAAGAGTGGTGCAGAGAGAAAAAAGAGCAGTGGGAATA
GGAGCTTTGTTCCTTGGGTTCTTGGGAGCAGCAGGAAGCACTATGGGCGCAGCGTCAATGACGCTGACGG
TACAGGCCAGACAATTATTGTCTGGTATAGTGCAGCAGCAGAACAATTTGCTGAGGGCTATTGAGGCGCA
ACAGCATCTGTTGCAACTCACAGTCTGGGGCATCAAGCAGCTCCAGGCAAGAATCCTGGCTGTGGAAAGA
TACCTAAAGGATCAACAGCTCCTGGGGATTTGGGGTTGCTCTGGAAAACTCATTTGCACCACTGCTGTGC
CTTGGAATGCTAGTTGGAGTAATAAATCTCTGGAACAGATTTGGAATCACACGACCTGGATGGAGTGGGA
CAGAGAAATTAACAATTACACAAGCTTAATACACTCCTTAATTGAAGAATCGCAAAACCAGCAAGAAAAG
AATGAACAAGAATTATTGGAATTAGATAAATGGGCAAGTTTGTGGAATTGGTTTAACATAACAAATTGGC
TGTGGTATATAAAATTATTCATAATGATAGTAGGAGGCTTGGTAGGTTTAAGAATAGTTTTTGCTGTACT
TTCTATAGTGAATAGAGTTAGGCAGGGATATTCACCATTATCGTTTCAGACCCACCTCCCAACCCCGAGG
GGACCCGACAGGCCCGAAGGAATAGAAGAAGAAGGTGGAGAGAGAGACAGAGACAGATCCATTCGATTAG
TGAACGGATCGGCACTGCGTGCGCCAATTCTGCAGACAAATGGCAGTATTCATCCACAATTTTAAAAGAA
AAGGGGGGATTGGGGGGTACAGTGCAGGGGAAAGAATAGTAGACATAATAGCAACAGACATACAAACTAA
AGAATTACAAAAACAAATTACAAAAATTCAAAATTTTCGGGTTTATTACAGGGACAGCAGAGATCCAGTT
TGGTTAATTAAGTGTCTAGACTGCAGAGGGCCCTGCGTATGAGTGCAAGTGGGTTTTAGGACCAGGATGA
GGCGGGGTGGGGGTGCCTACCTGACGACCGACCCCGACCCACTGGACAAGCACCCAACCCCCATTCCCCA
AATTGCGCATCCCCTATCAGAGAGGGGGAGGGGAAACAGGATGCGGCGAGGCGCGTGCGCACTGCCAGCT
TCAGCACCGCGGACAGTGCCTTCGCCCCCGCCTGGCGGCGCGCGCCACCGCCGCCTCAGCACTGAAGGCG
CGCTGACGTCACTCGCCGGTCCCCCGCAAACTCCCCTTCCCGGCCACCTTGGTCGCGTCCGCGCCGCCGC
CGGCCCAGCCGGACCGCACCACGCGAGGCGCGAGATAGGGGGGCACGGGCGCGACCATCTGCGCTGCGGC
GCCGGCGACTCAGCGCTGCCTCAGTCTGCGGTGGGCAGCGGAGGAGTCGTGTCGTGCCTGAGAGCGCAGT
CGAGAAGGTACCGGATCCACCGGTGACCATGGAGACAGACACACTCCTGCTATGGGTACTGCTGCTCTGG
GTTCCAGGTTCCACTGGTGACAGATCTGCTGCCTCATCCGCTCAGTGTGATTTCGGCGGACCTTTTCAGG
CTTACAAGTCCGTGAACGGACCAGGAAATGGAGGTTATTACCTGCGCAAGACTACCAAGCCAGGCACCCC
AGAATGCGCATACGTTCTCGTACCACAGAACACCTTGAGCGAGGGGCAGAGTACATCCGCCACATACGGC
AAGTTGCAAAACGGTCAGATGATTCAACTTACCGCTACCGTCACCGTTAATGGGGATAAGATTGAGGTTA
CAGGGGCCGGTCAGGACCTGAGCGGAACCACTACCGTGTTGTTTAGCGATTACCGCAGTTGTCTCGTGAT
GCGGGGACCTGATGGCAATTATGAGCTGTGGGTGTATCCTGATCGTGTTTATATCAAGGCCGACAAGCAG
AAGAACGGCATCAAGGCGAACTTCCAGATCCGCCACAACGTGGAGGACGGCAGCGTGCAGCTCGCCGACC
ACTACCAGCAGAACACCCCCATCGGCGACGGCCCCGTGCTGCTGCCCGACAACCACTACCTGAGCACCCA
GTCCGTGCTGAGCAAAGACCCCAACGAGAAGCGCGATCACATGGTCCTGCTGGAGTTCGTGACCGCCGCC
GGGATCACTCTCGGCATGGACGAGCTGTACAAGGTGGACGGCGGCACGGGTGGAAGCATGGTATCACGCG
GCGAGGAGCTGTTCACCGGGGTGGTGCCCATCCTGGTCGAGCTGGACGGCGACGTAAACGGCCACAAGTT
CCGCGTGAGGGGCGAAGGCGAGGGCGATGCCACCAACGGCAAGCTGACCCTGAAGTTCATCTGCACCACC
GGCAAGCTGCCCGTGCCCTGGCCCACCCTCGTGACCACCTTGACCTACGGCGTGCAGTGCTTCTCCCGCT
ACCCCGACCACATGAAGCAGCACGACTTCTTCAAGTCCGCCATGCCCGAAGGCTACGTCCAGGAGCGCAC
CATCTTCTTCAAGGACGACGGCACCTACAAGACCCGCGCCGAGGTGAAGTTCGAGGGCGACACCCTGGTG
AACCGCATCGAGCTGAAGGGCATCGACTTCAAGGAGGACGGCAACATCCTGGGGCACAAGCTGGAGTACG
AGATGGCGGGTGCCATCAATCTCCAAAGTTACGGTTGTTGCGATACCAAGTTCGCCCAGGTGGCCGGAGG
ACGCCCAATCCACCACACATGGCATACTTACTGTCCACCTTTGCCAGTCGACGCTGTGGGCCAGGACACG
CAGGAGGTCATCGTGGTGCCACACTCCTTGCCCTTTAAGGTGGTGGTGATCTCAGCCATCCTGGCCCTGG
TGGTGCTCACCATCATCTCCCTTATCATCCTCATCATGCTTTGGCAGAAGAAGCCACGTAAGAGCAGGAT
CACCAGCGAGGGCGAGTACATCCCCCTGGACCAGATCGACATCAACGTGTTCTGCTACGAGAACGAGGTG
TAGGCTAGCCCCGAATTCGATATCAAGCTTATCGATAATCAACCTCTGGATTACAAAATTTGTGAAAGAT
TGACTGGTATTCTTAACTATGTTGCTCCTTTTACGCTATGTGGATACGCTGCTTTAATGCCTTTGTATCA
TGCTATTGCTTCCCGTATGGCTTTCATTTTCTCCTCCTTGTATAAATCCTGGTTGCTGTCTCTTTATGAG
GAGTTGTGGCCCGTTGTCAGGCAACGTGGCGTGGTGTGCACTGTGTTTGCTGACGCAACCCCCACTGGTT
GGGGCATTGCCACCACCTGTCAGCTCCTTTCCGGGACTTTCGCTTTCCCCCTCCCTATTGCCACGGCGGA
ACTCATCGCCGCCTGCCTTGCCCGCTGCTGGACAGGGGCTCGGCTGTTGGGCACTGACAATTCCGTGGTG
TTGTCGGGGAAATCATCGTCCTTTCCTTGGCTGCTCGCCTGTGTTGCCACCTGGATTCTGCGCGGGACGT
CCTTCTGCTACGTCCCTTCGGCCCTCAATCCAGCGGACCTTCCTTCCCGCGGCCTGCTGCCGGCTCTGCG
GCCTCTTCCGCGTCTTCGCCTTCGCCCTCAGACGAGTCGGATCTCCCTTTGGGCCGCCTCCCCGCATCGA
TACCGTCGACCTCGAGACCTAGAAAAACATGGAGCAATCACAAGTAGCAATACAGCAGCTACCAATGCTG
ATTGTGCCTGGCTAGAAGCACAAGAGGAGGAGGAGGTGGGTTTTCCAGTCACACCTCAGGTACCTTTAAG
ACCAATGACTTACAAGGCAGCTGTAGATCTTAGCCACTTTTTAAAAGAAAAGGGGGGACTGGAAGGGCTA
ATTCACTCCCAACGAAGACAAGATATCCTTGATCTGTGGATCTACCACACACAAGGCTACTTCCCTGATT
GGCAGAACTACACACCAGGGCCAGGGATCAGATATCCACTGACCTTTGGATGGTGCTACAAGCTAGTACC
AGTTGAGCAAGAGAAGGTAGAAGAAGCCAATGAAGGAGAGAACACCCGCTTGTTACACCCTGTGAGCCTG
CATGGGATGGATGACCCGGAGAGAGAAGTATTAGAGTGGAGGTTTGACAGCCGCCTAGCATTTCATCACA
TGGCCCGAGAGCTGCATCCGGACTGTACTGGGTCTCTCTGGTTAGACCAGATCTGAGCCTGGGAGCTCTC
TGGCTAACTAGGGAACCCACTGCTTAAGCCTCAATAAAGCTTGCCTTGAGTGCTTCAAGTAGTGTGTGCC
CGTCTGTTGTGTGACTCTGGTAACTAGAGATCCCTCAGACCCTTTTAGTCAGTGTGGAAAATCTCTAGCA
GGGCCCGTTTAAACCCGCTGATCAGCCTCGACTGTGCCTTCTAGTTGCCAGCCATCTGTTGTTTGCCCCT
CCCCCGTGCCTTCCTTGACCCTGGAAGGTGCCACTCCCACTGTCCTTTCCTAATAAAATGAGGAAATTGC
ATCGCATTGTCTGAGTAGGTGTCATTCTATTCTGGGGGGTGGGGTGGGGCAGGACAGCAAGGGGGAGGAT
TGGGAAGACAATAGCAGGCATGCTGGGGATGCGGTGGGCTCTATGGCTTCTGAGGCGGAAAGAACCAGCT
GGGGCTCTAGGGGGTATCCCC
[124 nt withheld, positions 6252-6375]
C
[91 nt withheld, positions 6377-6467]
A
[49 nt withheld, positions 6469-6517]
CCTTTGACGTTGGAGTCCACGTTCTTT
[37 nt withheld, positions 6545-6581]
ACCCTATCTCGGTCTATTCTTTTGATTTATAAGGGATTTTGCCGATTTCGGCCTATTGGTTAAAAAATGA
GCTGATTTAACAAAAATTTAACGCGAATTAATTCTGTGGAATGTGTGTCAGTTAGGGTGTGGAAAGTCCC
CAGGCTCCCCAGCAGGCAGAAGTATGCAAAGCATGCATCTCAATTAGTCAGCAACCAGGTGTGGAAAGTC
CCCAGGCTCCCCAGCAGGCAGAAGTATGCAAAGCATGCATCTCAATTAGTCAGCAACCATAGTCCCGCCC
CTAACTCCGCCCATCCCGCCCCTAACTCCGCCCAGTTCCGCCCATTCTCCGCCCCATGGCTGACTAATTT
TTTTTATTTATGCAGAGGCCGAGGCCGCCTCTGCCTCTGAGCTATTCCAGAAGTAGTGAGGAGGCTTTTT
TGGAGGCCTAGGCTTTTGCAAAAAGCTCCCGGGAGCTTGTATATCCATTTTCGGATCTGATCAGCACGTG
TTGACAATTAATCATCGGCATAGTATATCGGCATAGTATAATACGACAAGGTGAGGAACTAAACCATGGC
CAAGTTGACCAGTGCCGTTCCGGTGCTCACCGCGCGCGACGTCGCCGGAGCGGTCGAGTTCTGGACCGAC
CGGCTCGGGTTCTCCCGGGACTTCGTGGAGGACGACTTCGCCGGTGTGGTCCGGGACGACGTGACCCTGT
TCATCAGCGCGGTCCAGGACCAGGTGGTGCCGGACAACACCCTGGCCTGGGTGTGGGTGCGCGGCCTGGA
CGAGCTGTACGCCGAGTGGTCGGAGGTCGTGTCCACGAACTTCCGGGACGCCTCCGGGCCGGCCATGACC
GAGATCGGCGAGCAGCCGTGGGGGCGGGAGTTCGCCCTGCGCGACCCGGCCGGCAACTGCGTGCACTTCG
TGGCCGAGGAGCAGGACTGACACGTGCTACGAGATTTCGATTCCACCGCCGCCTTCTATGAAAGGTTGGG
CTTCGGAATCGTTTTCCGGGACGCCGGCTGGATGATCCTCCAGCGCGGGGATCTCATGCTGGAGTTCTTC
GCCCACCCCAACTTGTTTATTGCAGCTTATAATGGTTACAAATAAAGCAATAGCATCACAAATTTCACAA
ATAAAGCATTTTTTTCACTGCATTCTAGTTGTGGTTTGTCCAAACTCATCAATGTATCTTATCATGTCTG
TATACCGTCGACCTCTAGCTAGAGCTTGGCGTAATCATGGTCATAGCTGTTTCCTGTGTGAAATTGTTAT
CCGCTCACAATTCCACACAACATACGAGCCGGAAGCATAAAGTGTAAAGCCTGGGGTGCCTAATGAGTGA
GCTAACTCACATTAATTGCGTTGCGCTCACTGCCCGCTTTCCAGTCGGGAAACCTGTCGTGCCAGCTGCA
TTAATGAATCGGCCAACGCGCGGGGAGAGGCGGTTTGCGTATTGGGCGCTCTTCCGCTTCCTCGCTCACT
GACTCGCTGCGCTCGGTCGTTCGGCTGCGGCGAGCGGTATCAGCTCACTCAAAGGCGGTAATACGGTTAT
CCACAGAATCAGGGGATAACGCAGGAAAGAACATGTGAGCAAAAGGCCAGCAAAAGGCCAGGAACCGTAA
AAAGGCCGCGTTGCTGGCGTTTTTCCATAGGCTCCGCCCCCCTGACGAGCATCACAAAAATCGACGCTCA
AGTCAGAGGTGGCGAAACCCGACAGGACTATAAAGATACCAGGCGTTTCCCCCTGGAAGCTCCCTCGTGC
GCTCTCCTGTTCCGACCCTGCCGCTTACCGGATACCTGTCCGCCTTTCTCCCTTCGGGAAGCGTGGCGCT
TTCTCATAGCTCACGCTGTAGGTATCTCAGTTCGGTGTAGGTCGTTCGCTCCAAGCTGGGCTGTGTGCAC
GAACCCCCCGTTCAGCCCGACCGCTGCGCCTTATCCGGTAACTATCGTCTTGAGTCCAACCCGGTAAGAC
ACGACTTATCGCCACTGGCAGCAGCCACTGGTAACAGGATTAGCAGAGCGAGGTATGTAGGCGGTGCTAC
AGAGTTCTTGAAGTGGTGGCCTAACTACGGCTACACTAGAAGAACAGTATTTGGTATCTGCGCTCTGCTG
AAGCCAGTTACCTTCGGAAAAAGAGTTGGTAGCTCTTGATCCGGCAAACAAACCACCGCTGGTAGCGGTG
GTTTTTTTGTTTGCAAGCAGCAGATTACGCGCAGAAAAAAAGGATCTCAAGAAGATCCTTTGATCTTTTC
TACGGGGTCTGACGCTCAGTGGAACGAAAACTCACGTTAAGGGATTTTGGTCATGAGATTATCAAAAAGG
ATCTTCACCTAGATCCTTTTAAATTAAAAATGAAGTTTTAAATCAATCTAAAGTATATATGAGTAAACTT
GGTCTGACAGTTACCAATGCTTAATCAGTGAGGCACCTATCTCAGCGATCTGTCTATTTCGTTCATCCAT
AGTTGCCTGACTCCCCGTCGTGTAGATAACTACGATACGGGAGGGCTTACCATCTGGCCCCAGTGCTGCA
ATGATACCGCGAGACCCACGCTCACCGGCTCCAGATTTATCAGCAATAAACCAGCCAGCCGGAAGGGCCG
AGCGCAGAAGTGGTCCTGCAACTTTATCCGCCTCCATCCAGTCTATTAATTGTTGCCGGGAAGCTAGAGT
AAGTAGTTCGCCAGTTAATAGTTTGCGCAACGTTGTTGCCATTGCTACAGGCATCGTGGTGTCACGCTCG
TCGTTTGGTATGGCTTCATTCAGCTCCGGTTCCCAACGATCAAGGCGAGTTACATGATCCCCCATGTTGT
GCAAAAAAGCGGTTAGCTCCTTCGGTCCTCCGATCGTTGTCAGAAGTAAGTTGGCCGCAGTGTTATCACT
CATGGTTATGGCAGCACTGCATAATTCTCTTACTGTCATGCCATCCGTAAGATGCTTTTCTGTGACTGGT
GAGTACTCAACCAAGTCATTCTGAGAATAGTGTATGCGGCGACCGAGTTGCTCTTGCCCGGCGTCAATAC
GGGATAATACCGCGCCACATAGCAGAACTTTAAAAGTGCTCATCATTGGAAAACGTTCTTCGGGGCGAAA
ACTCTCAAGGATCTTACCGCTGTTGAGATCCAGTTCGATGTAACCCACTCGTGCACCCAACTGATCTTCA
GCATCTTTTACTTTCACCAGCGTTTCTGGGTGAGCAAAAACAGGAAGGCAAAATGCCGCAAAAAAGGGAA
TAAGGGCGACACGGAAATGTTGAATACTCATACTCTTCCTTTTTCAATATTATTGAAGCATTTATCAGGG
TTATTGTCTCATGAGCGGATACATATTTGAATGTATTTAGAAAAATAAACAAATAGGGGTTCCGCGCACA
TTTCCCCGAAAAGTGCCACCTGAC
Features (pLannotate 1.2.2; 33 found; start..end, strand, type, name):
     31..83      -  misc_feature   bom (fragment): basis of mobility region from pBR322
    238..617     +  enhancer       CMV enhancer: human cytomegalovirus immediate early enhancer
    618..817     +  promoter       CMV promoter: human cytomegalovirus (CMV) immediate early promoter
    835..1015    +  LTR            5' LTR (truncated): truncated 5' long terminal repeat (LTR) from HIV-1
   1062..1187    +  misc_feature   HIV-1 Ψ: packaging signal of human immunodeficiency virus type 1
   1171..1534    +  CDS            HIV-1 gag (fragment): gag protein from human immunodeficiency virus 1; gag
   1680..1913    +  misc_feature   RRE: The Rev response element (RRE) of HIV-1 allows for Rev-dependent mRNA export from the nucleus to the cytoplasm.
   2290..2390    +  CDS            Rev (fragment): human immunodeficiency virus 1 (HIV-1) Rev protein; rev; enhances nuclear export of unspliced and incompletely spliced viral mRNAs
   2440..2557    +  misc_feature   cPPT/CTS: central polypurine tract and central termination sequence of HIV-1
   2632..3079    +  promoter       hSyn promoter: human synapsin I promoter; confers neuron-specific expression (Kügler et al., 2003)
   3109..3171    +  sig_peptide    Igκ leader: leader sequence from mouse immunoglobulin κ light chain
   3547..4269    +  CDS            cEGFP: cEGFP is a basic (constitutively fluorescent) green fluorescent protein published in 2008, derived from Aequorea victoria.
   4393..4539    +  CDS            PDGFRβ TM domain: transmembrane domain from platelet derived growth factor receptor beta
   4540..4599    +  CDS            KCNJ2 (fragment): KCNJ2_HUMAN - Also known as IRK1. Experimental evidence at protein level: Swiss-Prot protein existence level 1. Probably participates in establishing action potential waveform and excitability of neuronal and muscle tissues. Inward rectifier potassium channels are characterized by a greater tendency to allow potassium to flow into the cell rather than out of it. Their voltage dependence is regulated by the concentration of extracellular potassium; as external potassium is raised, the voltage range of the channel opening shifts to more positive voltages. The inward rectification is mainly due t
   4633..4657    +  misc_feature   MCS (fragment): pBluescript multiple cloning site
   4657..5245    +  misc_feature   WPRE: woodchuck hepatitis virus posttranscriptional regulatory element
   5182..5763    +  CDS            nef (fragment): NEF_HV1H2 - Experimental evidence at protein level: Swiss-Prot protein existence level 1. Extracellular Nef protein targets CD4(+) T-lymphocytes for apoptosis by interacting with CXCR4 surface receptors. From Human immunodeficiency virus type 1 group M subtype B (isolate HXB2) (HIV-1).
   5770..5950    +  LTR            5' LTR (truncated): truncated 5' long terminal repeat (LTR) from HIV-1
   5982..6206    +  polyA_signal   bGH poly(A) signal: bovine growth hormone polyadenylation signal
   6210..6231    +  promoter       SV40 promoter (fragment): SV40 enhancer and early promoter
   6252..6680    +  rep_origin     f1 ori (sequence partly withheld): f1 bacteriophage origin of replication; arrow indicates direction of (+) strand synthesis
   6694..7023    +  promoter       SV40 promoter: SV40 enhancer and early promoter
   7071..7118    +  promoter       EM7 promoter: synthetic bacterial promoter&nbsp
   7137..7511    +  CDS            BleoR: antibiotic-binding protein; Sh ble from Streptoalloteichus hindustanus; confers resistance to bleomycin, phleomycin, and Zeocin™
   7521..7646    +  CDS            ble (fragment): BLE_KLEPN - Experimental evidence at protein level: Swiss-Prot protein existence level 1. Binding protein with a strong affinity to the bleomycin family of antibiotics. Binds to CL990; an antimitotic-antibiotic compound. From Klebsiella pneumoniae.
   7641..7762    +  polyA_signal   SV40 poly(A) signal: SV40 polyadenylation signal
   7835..7851    -  protein_bind   lac operator: The lac repressor binds to the lac operator to inhibit transcription in E. coli. This inhibition can be relieved by adding lactose or isopropyl-β-D-thiogalactopyranoside (IPTG). lac repressor encoded by lacI
   7859..7889    -  promoter       lac promoter: promoter for the E. coli lac operon
   7904..7925    -  protein_bind   CAP binding site: CAP binding activates transcription in the presence of cAMP. E. coli catabolite activator protein
   7938..8030    -  CDS            lacI (fragment): lac repressor; lacI; The lac repressor binds to the lac operator to inhibit transcription in E. coli. This inhibition can be relieved by adding lactose or isopropyl-β-D-thiogalactopyranoside (IPTG).
   8213..8801    -  rep_origin     ori: high-copy-number ColE1/pMB1/pBR322/pUC origin of replication
   8972..9832    -  CDS            AmpR: β-lactamase; bla; confers resistance to ampicillin, carbenicillin, and related antibiotics
   9833..9937    -  promoter       AmpR promoter: bla
