[The description below was written by a language model from this plasmid's Addgene catalogue record and pLannotate feature annotations shown in this document.]
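Description:
pLenti-hSyn-G-dGESS is a lentiviral transfer plasmid of about 10 kb built on a pLenti backbone, carrying a roughly 1.5 kb insert called G-dGESS under the human synapsin I (hSyn) promoter for neuron-specific expression. It is maintained in E. coli through a high-copy ColE1/pUC-type origin and ampicillin resistance. The backbone also carries an f1 origin and an SV40/EM7-driven bleomycin/Zeocin resistance cassette lying outside the viral LTRs. The viral portion follows a third-generation layout. A CMV enhancer/promoter replaces the U3 of the 5' LTR to drive genomic RNA production in packaging cells. This is followed by the HIV-1 Ψ packaging signal with a gag fragment, the RRE for Rev-dependent nuclear export, and the cPPT/CTS element. Downstream of the payload are a WPRE to boost transcript stability and expression, a truncated 3' LTR and a bGH polyadenylation signal.

The annotated open reading frame begins with a mouse Igκ leader peptide. After an unannotated stretch of several hundred bases comes a segment matched to an EGFP-derived green fluorescent protein, then the PDGFRβ transmembrane domain and a short KCNJ2 (Kir2.1) fragment. Such fragments are commonly used as membrane trafficking or export signals. This arrangement is consistent with a green fluorescent protein-based sensor displayed on the extracellular face of the neuronal plasma membrane. However, the record does not state what G-dGESS detects, and the sensing domain is not identified in the feature table.

The plasmid has been withdrawn from distribution at the corresponding author's request, because the originating laboratory could not reproduce some of the reported results under the original conditions. It should therefore be regarded as a historical record rather than a validated tool.
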