Addgene plasmid #154278: pLenti-hSyn-G-dGESS
Purpose: Withdrawn
Depositing lab: Huiwang Ai.
Backbone
  Vector backbone: pLenti
  Backbone size w/o insert (bp): 8451
  Total vector size (bp): 9966
  Vector type: Lentiviral
Growth in bacteria
  Bacterial resistance: Ampicillin, 100 μg/mL
  Growth temperature: 37°C
  Growth strain: NEB Stable
  Copy number: Unknown
Gene/Insert
  Gene/Insert name: G-dGESS
  Insert size (bp): 1515
  Promoter: hSyn
  Cloning method: Restriction Enzyme; 5′ cloning site AgeI (unknown if destroyed); 3′ cloning site EcoRI (unknown if destroyed)
  Sequencing primers: 5′ GCG AGA TAG GGG GGC ACG G; 3′ GCAATAGCATGATACAAAGGCATTAAAGC
Terms and licenses: Academic/Nonprofit Terms; Industry Terms: Not Available to Industry
Depositor comments: The plasmid is withdrawn per the corresponding author’s request, because researchers in the corresponding author’s lab have been unable to reproduce some of the reported results under conditions originally described.
How to cite: pLenti-hSyn-G-dGESS was a gift from Huiwang Ai (Addgene plasmid # 154278)
